>Addgene plasmid #172727 | Spike Display_Part 1a Spacer | addgene full sequence | sequence record 340019 | Addgene NGS Result
CGGCACCTGCCACCTGACATGTTCGTGTTCCTGGTGCTCCTGCCTCTGGTGAGCAGCCAGTGCGTGAACC
TGACCACCCGAACCCAGCTCCCACCAGCCTACACCAACAGCTTTACACGGGGCGTGTACTACCCTGACAA
GGTGTTCAGATCTAGCGTCCTGCACAGCACTCAGGACCTCTTCCTGCCGTTCTTCAGCAACGTGACATGG
TTCCACGCCATCCACGTGAGCGGCACAAACGGAACCAAGCGGTTTGATAACCCCGTCCTGCCATTCAATG
ATGGAGTTTACTTCGCCAGTACCGAGAAGAGTAACATCATCCGGGGCTGGATCTTCGGCACCACCCTGGA
TAGCAAAACACAGAGCCTCCTGATCGTGAACAATGCCACGAACGTCGTGATCAAGGTGTGCGAGTTCCAG
TTTTGCAAGGTGGCAGGTGGACCAGACCAATAAAAAACGCCCGGCGGCAACCGAGCGTTCTGAACAAATC
CAGATGGAGTTCTGAGGTCATTACTGGATCTATCAACAGGAGTCCAAGCGAGCTCGATATCAAATTACGC
CCCGCCCTGCCACTCATCGCAGTACTGTTGTAATTCATTAAGCATTCTGCCGACATGGAAGCCATCACAA
ACGGCATGATGAACCTGAATCGCCAGCGGCATCAGCACCTTGTCGCCTTGCGTATAATATTTGCCCATGG
TGAAAACGGGGGCGAAGAAGTTGTCCATATTGGCCACGTTTAAATCAAAACTGGTGAAACTCACCCAGGG
ATTGGCTGAAACGAAAAACATATTCTCAATAAACCCTTTAGGGAAATAGGCCAGGTTTTCACCGTAACAC
GCCACATCTTGCGAATATATGTGTAGAAACTGCCGGAAATCGTCGTGGTATTCACTCCAGAGCGATGAAA
ACGTTTCAGTTTGCTCATGGAAAACGGTGTAACAAGGGTGAACACTATCCCATATCACCAGCTCACCGTC
TTTCATTGCCATACGAAATTCCGGATGAGCATTCATCAGGCGGGCAAGAATGTGAATAAAGGCCGGATAA
AACTTGTGCTTATTTTTCTTTACGGTCTTTAAAAAGGCCGTAATATCCAGCTGAACGGTCTGGTTATAGG
TACATTGAGCAACTGACTGAAATGCCTCAAAATGTTCTTTACGATGCCATTGGGATATATCAACGGTGGT
ATATCCAGTGATTTTTTTCTCCATTTTAGCTTCCTTAGCTCCTGAAAATCTCGATAACTCAAAAAATACG
CCCGGTAGTGATCTTATTTCATTATGGTGAAAGTTGGAACCTCTTACGTGCCCGATCAATCATGACCAAA
ATCCCTTAACGTGAGTTTTCGTTCCACTGAGCGTCAGACCCCGTAGAAAAGATCAAAGGATCTTCTTGAG
ATCCTTTTTTTCTGCGCGTAATCTGCTGCTTGCAAACAAAAAAACCACCGCTACCAGCGGTGGTTTGTTT
GCCGGATCAAGAGCTACCAACTCTTTTTCCGAAGGTAACTGGCTTCAGCAGAGCGCAGATACCAAATACT
GTTCTTCTAGTGTAGCCGTAGTTAGGCCACCACTTCAAGAACTCTGTAGCACCGCCTACATACCTCGCTC
TGCTAATCCTGTTACCAGTGGCTGCTGCCAGTGGCGATAAGTCGTGTCTTACCGGGTTGGACTCAAGACG
ATAGTTACCGGATAAGGCGCAGCGGTCGGGCTGAACGGGGGGTTCGTGCACACAGCCCAGCTTGGAGCGA
ACGACCTACACCGAACTGAGATACCTACAGCGTGAGCTATGAGAAAGCGCCACGCTTCCCGAAGGGAGAA
AGGCGGACAGGTATCCGGTAAGCGGCAGGGTCGGAACAGGAGAGCGCACGAGGGAGCTTCCAGGGGGAAA
CGCCTGGTATCTTTATAGTCCTGTCGGGTTTCGCCACCTCTGACTTGAGCGTCGATTTTTGTGATGCTCG
TCAGGGGGGCGGAGCCTATGGAAAAACGCCAGCAACGCGGCCTTTTTACGGTTCCTGGCCTTTTGCTGGC
CTTTTGCTCACATGTTCTTTCCTGCGTTATCCCCTGATTCTGTGGATAACCGTAGT
Features (pLannotate 1.2.2; 5 found; start..end, strand, type, name):
     19..426     +  CDS            S (fragment): SPIKE_SARS2 - Experimental evidence at protein level: Swiss-Prot protein existence level 1. [Spike glycoprotein]: May down-regulate host tetherin (BST2) by lysosomal degradation, thereby counteracting its antiviral activity. From Severe acute respiratory syndrome coronavirus 2 (2019-nCoV) (SARS-CoV-2).
    450..484     -  terminator     lambda t0 terminator: minimal transcription terminator from phage lambda (Scholtissek and Grosse, 1987)
    558..1214    -  CDS            cat: CAT_ECOLX - Experimental evidence at protein level: Swiss-Prot protein existence level 1. This enzyme is an effector of chloramphenicol resistance in bacteria. From Escherichia coli. This protein is used as a marker in many commonly used cloning vectors, such as pACYC184.
   1215..1312    -  promoter       cat promoter: promoter of the E. coli cat gene encoding chloramphenicol acetyltransferase
   1396..1984    +  rep_origin     ori: high-copy-number ColE1/pMB1/pBR322/pUC origin of replication
