[The description below was written by a language model from this plasmid's Addgene catalogue record and pLannotate feature annotations shown in this document.]
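Description:
Spike Display_Part 1a Spacer is a small (about 2.1 kb) synthetic-biology part plasmid built on the YTK001 backbone, the entry vector used for storing modular parts in Golden Gate-style hierarchical assembly schemes. It is a bacterial storage and cloning plasmid rather than an expression vector. It replicates in E. coli from a high-copy ColE1/pUC-type origin and is selected with chloramphenicol through a cat gene driven by its native cat promoter, with a lambda t0 terminator lying downstream of that resistance cassette.

The payload is one segment ("Part 1a") of the SARS-CoV-2 spike coding sequence. The catalogue fields describe the full design this part belongs to: the HexaPro-D614G spike ectodomain (residues 1-1208), in which the furin cleavage site at 682-685 is replaced by GSAS, six stabilising proline substitutions (F817P, A892P, A899P, A942P, K986P, V987P) lock the prefusion conformation, and D614G is included. The annotated sequence, however, contains only a roughly 400 bp spike fragment, so this plasmid carries just a small portion of the gene, and most or all of the listed mutations are expected to sit in other parts of the set; the record does not say which residues the fragment spans. No promoter, tag or mammalian regulatory element is annotated next to the fragment, and the flanking cloning sites are not stated.

According to the record, the part is intended for the Spike Display system, in which spike segments are combined so that variants can be presented on the surface of mammalian cells and characterised rapidly. Splitting the gene into parts lets individual segments be swapped for mutated versions while the unchanged "spacer" parts such as this one supply the remaining parental sequence.
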