Addgene plasmid #172727: Spike Display_Part 1a Spacer
Purpose: Encodes Part 1a of HexaPro-D614G spike to be used in the Spike Display system
Depositing lab: IIya Finkelstein. Depositing organization: University of Texas at Austin. Publication: Rapid characterization of spike variants via mammalian cell surface display. Javanmardi K, Chou CW, Terrace CI, Annapareddy A, Kaoud TS, Guo Q, Lutgens J, Zorkic H, Horton AP, Gardner EC, Nguyen G, Boutz DR, Goike J, Voss WN, Kuo HC, Dalby KN, Gollihar JD, Finkelstein IJ. Mol Cell. 2021 Dec 16;81(24):5099-5111.e8. doi: 10.1016/j.molcel.2021.11.024. PubMed 34919820.
Backbone
  Vector backbone: YTK001
  Vector type: Synthetic Biology
Growth in bacteria
  Bacterial resistance: Chloramphenicol, 25 μg/mL
  Growth temperature: 37°C
  Growth strain: DH5alpha
  Copy number: High Copy
Gene/Insert
  Gene/Insert name: SARS-CoV-2 S HexaPro-D614G (alt name: SARS-CoV-2 S 6P-D614G)
  Species: Severe acute respiratory syndrome coronavirus 2
  Mutation: Ectodomain only (AAs 1-1208); 682-685 (furin site) replaced with 'GSAS'; F817P, A892P, A899P, A942P, K986P, V987P, D614G
  Entrez Gene: S (a.k.a. GU280_gp02, spike glycoprotein)
  Cloning method: Restriction Enzyme; 5′ cloning site Unknown (unknown if destroyed)
Terms and licenses: Academic/Nonprofit Terms; Industry Terms
Depositor comments: Please visit https://www.biorxiv.org/content/10.1101/2021.03.30.437622v2 for bioRxiv preprint.
How to cite: Spike Display_Part 1a Spacer was a gift from IIya Finkelstein (Addgene plasmid # 172727 ; http://n2t.net/addgene:172727 ; RRID:Addgene_172727)
